>Addgene plasmid #197003 | pCDNA4/TO-SPOP-myc (E47K) | addgene full sequence | sequence record 390436 | Addgene NGS Result
GACGGATCGGGAGATCTCCCGATCCCCTATGGTGCACTCTCAGTACAATCTGCTCTGATGCCGCATAGTT
AAGCCAGTATCTGCTCCCTGCTTGTGTGTTGGAGGTCGCTGAGTAGTGCGCGAGCAAAATTTAAGCTACA
ACAAGGCAAGGCTTGACCGACAATTGCATGAAGAATCTGCTTAGGGTTAGGCGTTTTGCGCTGCTTCGCG
ATGTACGGGCCAGATATACGCGTTGACATTGATTATTGACTAGTTATTAATAGTAATCAATTACGGGGTC
ATTAGTTCATAGCCCATATATGGAGTTCCGCGTTACATAACTTACGGTAAATGGCCCGCCTGGCTGACCG
CCCAACGACCCCCGCCCATTGACGTCAATAATGACGTATGTTCCCATAGTAACGCCAATAGGGACTTTCC
ATTGACGTCAATGGGTGGAGTATTTACGGTAAACTGCCCACTTGGCAGTACATCAAGTGTATCATATGCC
AAGTACGCCCCCTATTGACGTCAATGACGGTAAATGGCCCGCCTGGCATTATGCCCAGTACATGACCTTA
TGGGACTTTCCTACTTGGCAGTACATCTACGTATTAGTCATCGCTATTACCATGGTGATGCGGTTTTGGC
AGTACATCAATGGGCGTGGATAGCGGTTTGACTCACGGGGATTTCCAAGTCTCCACCCCATTGACGTCAA
TGGGAGTTTGTTTTGGCACCAAAATCAACGGGACTTTCCAAAATGTCGTAACAACTCCGCCCCATTGACG
CAAATGGGCGGTAGGCGTGTACGGTGGGAGGTCTATATAAGCAGAGCTCTCCCTATCAGTGATAGAGATC
TCCCTATCAGTGATAGAGATCGTCGACGAGCTCGTTTAGTGAACCGTCAGATCGCCTGGAGACGCCATCC
ACGCTGTTTTGACCTCCATAGAAGACACCGGGACCGATCCAGCCTCCGGACTCTAGCGTTTAAACTTAAG
CTTGGTACCGAGCTCGGATCCACTAGTCCAGTGTGGTGGAATTCTGCAGATATCCAATGTCAAGGGTTCC
AAGTCCTCCACCTCCGGCAGAAATGTCGAGTGGTCCCGTTGCCGAGAGCTGGTGCTATACACAGATCAAG
GTAGTGAAGTTCTCCTACATGTGGACCATCAATAACTTTAGTTTTTGCCGGGAGAAAATGGGTGAAGTCA
TAAAAAGTTCAACTTTTTCATCAGGAGCCAATGATAAACTGAAATGGTGTTTGCGAGTAAACCCGAAAGG
GCTAGATGAAGAAAGCAAAGATTACCTGTCGCTTTACCTGTTGTTGGTCAGCTGTCCAAAGAGTGAAGTT
CGGGCAAAGTTCAAGTTCTCCATCCTGAATGCCAAGGGAGAAGAAACCAAAGCTATGGAGAGTCAGCGAG
CTTATAGGTTCGTGCAAGGCAAAGACTGGGGATTCAAAAAATTCATCCGCAGAGATTTTCTCTTGGACGA
GGCCAATGGGCTTCTCCCTGATGACAAGCTCACCCTCTTCTGTGAGGTGAGTGTAGTACAAGACTCTGTC
AATATTTCTGGGCAGAATACTATGAACATGGTAAAGGTTCCTGAATGCCGGTTGGCAGATGAGTTAGGAG
GGCTGTGGGAGAACTCTCGATTCACCGACTGCTGCTTGTGTGTGGCTGGTCAAGAATTCCAGGCTCACAA
GGCTATCTTAGCAGCTCGGTCTCCAGTCTTCAGTGCCATGTTTGAACATGAAATGGAGGAGAGCAAAAAG
AATCGGGTTGAGATTAACGACGTGGAGCCTGAGGTGTTTAAGGAGATGATGTGCTTCATCTACACGGGGA
AGGCGCCGAACCTCGACAAGATGGCTGACGACTTGCTGGCAGCTGCCGATAAGTACGCCCTGGAGCGTCT
GAAGGTCATGTGTGAGGACGCCCTCTGCAGTAACCTCTCTGTGGAGAACGCTGCAGAGATTCTCATCCTG
GCTGACCTCCACAGCGCAGATCAGCTGAAGACGCAGGCAGTTGATTTCATCAACTATCATGCTTCGGATG
TCTTGGAGACCTCTGGGTGGAAGTCAATGGTGGTGTCACATCCCCACTTAGTGGCAGAAGCATACCGTTC
TCTGGCTTCAGCACAGTGCCCTTTCCTGGGGCCCCCACGCAAACGCCTGAAGCAATCCTGGCGGCCGCTC
GAGTCTAGAGGGCCCTTCGAACAAAAACTCATCTCAGAAGAGGATCTGAATATGCATACCGGTCATCATC
ACCATCACCATTGAGTTTAAACCCGCTGATCAGCCTCGACTGTGCCTTCTAGTTGCCAGCCATCTGTTGT
TTGCCCCTCCCCCGTGCCTTCCTTGACCCTGGAAGGTGCCACTCCCACTGTCCTTTCCTAATAAAATGAG
GAAATTGCATCGCATTGTCTGAGTAGGTGTCATTCTATTCTGGGGGGTGGGGTGGGGCAGGACAGCAAGG
GGGAGGATTGGGAAGACAATAGCAGGCATGCTGGGGATGCGGTGGGCTCTATGGCTTCTGAGGCGGAAAG
AACCAGCTGGGGCTCTAGGGGGTATCCCC
[124 nt withheld, positions 2550-2673]
C
[91 nt withheld, positions 2675-2765]
A
[49 nt withheld, positions 2767-2815]
CCTTTGACGTTGGAGTCCACGTTCTTT
[37 nt withheld, positions 2843-2879]
ACCCTATCTCGGTCTATTCTTTTGATTTATAAGGGATTTTGCCGATTTCGGCCTATTGGTTAAAAAATGA
GCTGATTTAACAAAAATTTAACGCGAATTAATTCTGTGGAATGTGTGTCAGTTAGGGTGTGGAAAGTCCC
CAGGCTCCCCAGCAGGCAGAAGTATGCAAAGCATGCATCTCAATTAGTCAGCAACCAGGTGTGGAAAGTC
CCCAGGCTCCCCAGCAGGCAGAAGTATGCAAAGCATGCATCTCAATTAGTCAGCAACCATAGTCCCGCCC
CTAACTCCGCCCATCCCGCCCCTAACTCCGCCCAGTTCCGCCCATTCTCCGCCCCATGGCTGACTAATTT
TTTTTATTTATGCAGAGGCCGAGGCCGCCTCTGCCTCTGAGCTATTCCAGAAGTAGTGAGGAGGCTTTTT
TGGAGGCCTAGGCTTTTGCAAAAAGCTCCCGGGAGCTTGTATATCCATTTTCGGATCTGATCAGCACGTG
TTGACAATTAATCATCGGCATAGTATATCGGCATAGTATAATACGACAAGGTGAGGAACTAAACCATGGC
CAAGTTGACCAGTGCCGTTCCGGTGCTCACCGCGCGCGACGTCGCCGGAGCGGTCGAGTTCTGGACCGAC
CGGCTCGGGTTCTCCCGGGACTTCGTGGAGGACGACTTCGCCGGTGTGGTCCGGGACGACGTGACCCTGT
TCATCAGCGCGGTCCAGGACCAGGTGGTGCCGGACAACACCCTGGCCTGGGTGTGGGTGCGCGGCCTGGA
CGAGCTGTACGCCGAGTGGTCGGAGGTCGTGTCCACGAACTTCCGGGACGCCTCCGGGCCGGCCATGACC
GAGATCGGCGAGCAGCCGTGGGGGCGGGAGTTCGCCCTGCGCGACCCGGCCGGCAACTGCGTGCACTTCG
TGGCCGAGGAGCAGGACTGACACGTGCTACGAGATTTCGATTCCACCGCCGCCTTCTATGAAAGGTTGGG
CTTCGGAATCGTTTTCCGGGACGCCGGCTGGATGATCCTCCAGCGCGGGGATCTCATGCTGGAGTTCTTC
GCCCACCCCAACTTGTTTATTGCAGCTTATAATGGTTACAAATAAAGCAATAGCATCACAAATTTCACAA
ATAAAGCATTTTTTTCACTGCATTCTAGTTGTGGTTTGTCCAAACTCATCAATGTATCTTATCATGTCTG
TATACCGTCGACCTCTAGCTAGAGCTTGGCGTAATCATGGTCATAGCTGTTTCCTGTGTGAAATTGTTAT
CCGCTCACAATTCCACACAACATACGAGCCGGAAGCATAAAGTGTAAAGCCTGGGGTGCCTAATGAGTGA
GCTAACTCACATTAATTGCGTTGCGCTCACTGCCCGCTTTCCAGTCGGGAAACCTGTCGTGCCAGCTGCA
TTAATGAATCGGCCAACGCGCGGGGAGAGGCGGTTTGCGTATTGGGCGCTCTTCCGCTTCCTCGCTCACT
GACTCGCTGCGCTCGGTCGTTCGGCTGCGGCGAGCGGTATCAGCTCACTCAAAGGCGGTAATACGGTTAT
CCACAGAATCAGGGGATAACGCAGGAAAGAACATGTGAGCAAAAGGCCAGCAAAAGGCCAGGAACCGTAA
AAAGGCCGCGTTGCTGGCGTTTTTCCATAGGCTCCGCCCCCCTGACGAGCATCACAAAAATCGACGCTCA
AGTCAGAGGTGGCGAAACCCGACAGGACTATAAAGATACCAGGCGTTTCCCCCTGGAAGCTCCCTCGTGC
GCTCTCCTGTTCCGACCCTGCCGCTTACCGGATACCTGTCCGCCTTTCTCCCTTCGGGAAGCGTGGCGCT
TTCTCATAGCTCACGCTGTAGGTATCTCAGTTCGGTGTAGGTCGTTCGCTCCAAGCTGGGCTGTGTGCAC
GAACCCCCCGTTCAGCCCGACCGCTGCGCCTTATCCGGTAACTATCGTCTTGAGTCCAACCCGGTAAGAC
ACGACTTATCGCCACTGGCAGCAGCCACTGGTAACAGGATTAGCAGAGCGAGGTATGTAGGCGGTGCTAC
AGAGTTCTTGAAGTGGTGGCCTAACTACGGCTACACTAGAAGAACAGTATTTGGTATCTGCGCTCTGCTG
AAGCCAGTTACCTTCGGAAAAAGAGTTGGTAGCTCTTGATCCGGCAAACAAACCACCGCTGGTAGCGGTG
GTTTTTTTGTTTGCAAGCAGCAGATTACGCGCAGAAAAAAAGGATCTCAAGAAGATCCTTTGATCTTTTC
TACGGGGTCTGACGCTCAGTGGAACGAAAACTCACGTTAAGGGATTTTGGTCATGAGATTATCAAAAAGG
ATCTTCACCTAGATCCTTTTAAATTAAAAATGAAGTTTTAAATCAATCTAAAGTATATATGAGTAAACTT
GGTCTGACAGTTACCAATGCTTAATCAGTGAGGCACCTATCTCAGCGATCTGTCTATTTCGTTCATCCAT
AGTTGCCTGACTCCCCGTCGTGTAGATAACTACGATACGGGAGGGCTTACCATCTGGCCCCAGTGCTGCA
ATGATACCGCGAGACCCACGCTCACCGGCTCCAGATTTATCAGCAATAAACCAGCCAGCCGGAAGGGCCG
AGCGCAGAAGTGGTCCTGCAACTTTATCCGCCTCCATCCAGTCTATTAATTGTTGCCGGGAAGCTAGAGT
AAGTAGTTCGCCAGTTAATAGTTTGCGCAACGTTGTTGCCATTGCTACAGGCATCGTGGTGTCACGCTCG
TCGTTTGGTATGGCTTCATTCAGCTCCGGTTCCCAACGATCAAGGCGAGTTACATGATCCCCCATGTTGT
GCAAAAAAGCGGTTAGCTCCTTCGGTCCTCCGATCGTTGTCAGAAGTAAGTTGGCCGCAGTGTTATCACT
CATGGTTATGGCAGCACTGCATAATTCTCTTACTGTCATGCCATCCGTAAGATGCTTTTCTGTGACTGGT
GAGTACTCAACCAAGTCATTCTGAGAATAGTGTATGCGGCGACCGAGTTGCTCTTGCCCGGCGTCAATAC
GGGATAATACCGCGCCACATAGCAGAACTTTAAAAGTGCTCATCATTGGAAAACGTTCTTCGGGGCGAAA
ACTCTCAAGGATCTTACCGCTGTTGAGATCCAGTTCGATGTAACCCACTCGTGCACCCAACTGATCTTCA
GCATCTTTTACTTTCACCAGCGTTTCTGGGTGAGCAAAAACAGGAAGGCAAAATGCCGCAAAAAAGGGAA
TAAGGGCGACACGGAAATGTTGAATACTCATACTCTTCCTTTTTCAATATTATTGAAGCATTTATCAGGG
TTATTGTCTCATGAGCGGATACATATTTGAATGTATTTAGAAAAATAAACAAATAGGGGTTCCGCGCACA
TTTCCCCGAAAAGTGCCACCTGACGTC
Features (pLannotate 1.2.2; 22 found; start..end, strand, type, name):
     28..80      -  misc_feature   bom (fragment): basis of mobility region from pBR322
    235..614     +  enhancer       CMV enhancer: human cytomegalovirus immediate early enhancer
    615..818     +  promoter       CMV promoter: human cytomegalovirus (CMV) immediate early promoter
    820..839     +  promoter       PLtetO-1 promoter (fragment): modified phage lambda PL promoter with tet operator sites (Lutz and Bujard, 1997)
    841..860     +  promoter       PLtetO-1 promoter (fragment): modified phage lambda PL promoter with tet operator sites (Lutz and Bujard, 1997)
    868..901     +  promoter       TRE3GV promoter (fragment): 3rd-generation Tet-responsive promoter that can be activated by binding of Tet-On® 3G, optimized for retroviral and lentiviral vectors
   1037..2158    +  CDS            SPOP: SPOP_HUMAN - Experimental evidence at protein level: Swiss-Prot protein existence level 1. Component of a cullin-RING-based BCR (BTB-CUL3-RBX1) E3 ubiquitin-protein ligase complex that mediates the ubiquitination of target proteins, leading most often to their proteasomal degradation. In complex with CUL3, involved in ubiquitination and proteasomal degradation of BRMS1, DAXX, PDX1/IPF1, GLI2 and GLI3. In complex with CUL3, involved in ubiquitination of MACROH2A1 and BMI1; this does not lead to their proteasomal degradation. Inhibits transcriptional activation of PDX1/IPF1 targets, such as insu
   2280..2504    +  polyA_signal   bGH poly(A) signal: bovine growth hormone polyadenylation signal
   2508..2529    +  promoter       SV40 promoter (fragment): SV40 enhancer and early promoter
   2550..2978    +  rep_origin     f1 ori (sequence partly withheld): f1 bacteriophage origin of replication; arrow indicates direction of (+) strand synthesis
   2992..3321    +  promoter       SV40 promoter: SV40 enhancer and early promoter
   3369..3416    +  promoter       EM7 promoter: synthetic bacterial promoter&nbsp
   3435..3809    +  CDS            BleoR: antibiotic-binding protein; Sh ble from Streptoalloteichus hindustanus; confers resistance to bleomycin, phleomycin, and Zeocin™
   3819..3944    +  CDS            ble (fragment): BLE_KLEPN - Experimental evidence at protein level: Swiss-Prot protein existence level 1. Binding protein with a strong affinity to the bleomycin family of antibiotics. Binds to CL990; an antimitotic-antibiotic compound. From Klebsiella pneumoniae.
   3939..4060    +  polyA_signal   SV40 poly(A) signal: SV40 polyadenylation signal
   4133..4149    -  protein_bind   lac operator: The lac repressor binds to the lac operator to inhibit transcription in E. coli. This inhibition can be relieved by adding lactose or isopropyl-β-D-thiogalactopyranoside (IPTG). lac repressor encoded by lacI
   4157..4187    -  promoter       lac promoter: promoter for the E. coli lac operon
   4202..4223    -  protein_bind   CAP binding site: CAP binding activates transcription in the presence of cAMP. E. coli catabolite activator protein
   4236..4328    -  CDS            lacI (fragment): lac repressor; lacI; The lac repressor binds to the lac operator to inhibit transcription in E. coli. This inhibition can be relieved by adding lactose or isopropyl-β-D-thiogalactopyranoside (IPTG).
   4511..5099    -  rep_origin     ori: high-copy-number ColE1/pMB1/pBR322/pUC origin of replication
   5270..6130    -  CDS            AmpR: β-lactamase; bla; confers resistance to ampicillin, carbenicillin, and related antibiotics
   6131..6235    -  promoter       AmpR promoter: bla
