[The description below was written by a language model from this plasmid's Addgene catalogue record and pLannotate feature annotations shown in this document.]
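Description:
pCDNA4/TO-SPOP-myc (E47K) is a tetracycline-regulated mammalian expression plasmid built on the pcDNA4/TO/myc backbone. It is about 6.3 kb and is propagated in E. coli as a high-copy plasmid through a ColE1/pUC-type origin, with ampicillin selection from the β-lactamase gene. An f1 origin is also present. For selection in mammalian cells the backbone carries a bleomycin-family (Zeocin) resistance gene, Sh ble. This gene sits behind tandem SV40 early and bacterial EM7 promoters and is terminated by an SV40 polyadenylation signal, so the marker can function in both hosts.

The payload is the coding sequence of SPOP, the substrate-adaptor subunit of a CUL3–RBX1 cullin-RING E3 ubiquitin ligase, carrying the E47K point mutation. The catalogue lists the insert as mouse Spop, whereas the automated annotation matched it to the human SPOP protein entry. The record does not resolve this difference. Expression is driven by the CMV immediate-early enhancer and promoter, followed by two short tet operator matches. The annotation software labels these as fragments of PLtetO-1 and TRE3G promoters. In cells that express the Tet repressor, these operators keep transcription off until tetracycline or doxycycline is added. In cells lacking the repressor, the promoter behaves constitutively. A C-terminal myc epitope supplied by the backbone is recorded in the catalogue but is not separately annotated in the feature table. The transcript ends at a bGH polyadenylation signal. The cloning sites used are not recorded.

The plasmid is intended for inducible expression of myc-tagged mutant SPOP in mammalian cells. The associated study concerns higher-order SPOP assembly and how cancer-associated mutations dysregulate it.
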