Addgene plasmid #197003: pCDNA4/TO-SPOP-myc (E47K)
Purpose: Mammalian inducible expression vector for myc-tagged SPOP
Depositing lab: Tanja Mittag. Depositing organization: St. Jude Children's Research Hospital. Publication: Higher-order SPOP assembly reveals a basis for cancer mutant dysregulation. Cuneo MJ, O'Flynn BG, Lo YH, Sabri N, Mittag T. Mol Cell. 2023 Mar 2;83(5):731-745.e4. doi: 10.1016/j.molcel.2022.12.033. Epub 2023 Jan 23. PubMed 36693379.
Backbone
  Vector backbone: pcDNA4/TO/myc
  Vector type: Mammalian Expression
Growth in bacteria
  Bacterial resistance: Ampicillin, 100 μg/mL
  Growth temperature: 37°C
  Growth strain: DH5alpha
  Copy number: High Copy
Gene/Insert
  Gene/Insert name: SPOP
  Species: M. musculus (mouse)
  Mutation: E47K
  Entrez Gene: Spop (a.k.a. Pcif1, TEF2)
  Tag / fusion protein: myc (C terminal on backbone)
  Cloning method: Restriction Enzyme; 5′ cloning site unknown (unknown if destroyed); 3′ cloning site unknown (unknown if destroyed)
Terms and licenses: Academic/Nonprofit Terms; Industry Terms: Not Available to Industry
How to cite: pCDNA4/TO-SPOP-myc (E47K) was a gift from Tanja Mittag (Addgene plasmid # 197003 ; http://n2t.net/addgene:197003 ; RRID:Addgene_197003)
